Addgene plasmid #161979: pGEMT-puroR-p2a-HA-halo
Purpose: homologous donor template for endogenous tagging
Depositing lab: Joanna Wysocka. Depositing organization: Stanford University. Publication: Opposing Effects of Cohesin and Transcription on CTCF Organization Revealed by Super-resolution Imaging. Gu B, Comerci CJ, McCarthy DG, Saurabh S, Moerner WE, Wysocka J. Mol Cell. 2020 Nov 19;80(4):699-711.e7. doi: 10.1016/j.molcel.2020.10.001. Epub 2020 Oct 21. PubMed 33091336.
Backbone
  Vector backbone: pGEMT
  Backbone size w/o insert (bp): 3000
  Total vector size (bp): 4611
Growth in bacteria
  Bacterial resistance: Ampicillin, 100 μg/mL
  Growth temperature: 37°C
  Growth strain: DH5alpha
  Copy number: High Copy
Gene/Insert
  Gene/Insert name: puroR-p2a-HA-halo-GSlinker
  Insert size (bp): 1611
Terms and licenses: Academic/Nonprofit Terms; Industry Terms: Not Available to Industry
How to cite: pGEMT-puroR-p2a-HA-halo was a gift from Joanna Wysocka (Addgene plasmid # 161979 ; http://n2t.net/addgene:161979 ; RRID:Addgene_161979)
