[The description below was written by a language model from this plasmid's Addgene catalogue record and pLannotate feature annotations shown in this document.]
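Description:
pGEMT-puroR-p2a-HA-halo is a small bacterial cloning plasmid (about 4.6 kb) built on the pGEM-T backbone. It carries a tagging cassette that serves as a homologous donor template for endogenous gene tagging. It is propagated in E. coli at high copy from a ColE1/pUC-type origin and selected with ampicillin through the β-lactamase gene and its native promoter. The backbone also carries an f1 phage origin. The cloning site is flanked by T7 and SP6 promoters and interrupts the lacZα region, whose lac promoter, operator and CAP site are still present.

The insert of roughly 1.6 kb is named puroR-p2a-HA-halo-GSlinker. It starts with the puromycin N-acetyltransferase coding sequence, followed by a gap that by the insert name holds the P2A self-cleaving peptide and an HA epitope, although the automated annotation does not call either element. HaloTag comes next; it is a modified dehalogenase that bonds covalently to chloroalkane ligands, including fluorescent dyes. The name indicates a glycine-serine linker at the end. A short hit to a hornet peptide just downstream of HaloTag is probably a spurious match, possibly to this linker region.

No mammalian promoter is annotated. This fits a design in which the cassette is integrated in frame at the start of a target gene. The endogenous promoter would then drive puromycin resistance, and P2A would separate the marker from the HA-Halo-linker-tagged protein. The record lists no homology arms or target locus, so these are presumably added separately, but the record does not say how. The associated publication concerns super-resolution imaging of CTCF organisation, which suggests HaloTag labelling for imaging.
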