Features (pLannotate 1.2.2; 15 found; start..end, strand, type, name):
    344..501     -  CDS            lacZα (fragment): LacZα fragment of β-galactosidase; lacZ fragment
    504..522     +  promoter       T7 promoter: promoter for bacteriophage T7 RNA polymerase
    579..1172    +  CDS            PuroR: puromycin N-acetyltransferase; pac from Streptomyces alboniger; confers resistance to puromycin
   1272..2155    +  CDS            HaloTag® (fragment): modified bacterial dehalogenase that forms covalent bonds with chloroalkane derivatives
   2193..2246    -  CDS            VESPI_VESMG (fragment): Experimental evidence at protein level: Swiss-Prot protein existence level 1. Shows contractile activity on isolated ileum smooth muscle. From Vespa magnifica (Hornet).
   2258..2276    -  promoter       SP6 promoter: promoter for bacteriophage SP6 RNA polymerase
   2318..2334    -  protein_bind   lac operator: The lac repressor binds to the lac operator to inhibit transcription in E. coli. This inhibition can be relieved by adding lactose or isopropyl-β-D-thiogalactopyranoside (IPTG). lac repressor encoded by lacI
   2342..2372    -  promoter       lac promoter: promoter for the E. coli lac operon
   2387..2408    -  protein_bind   CAP binding site: CAP binding activates transcription in the presence of cAMP. E. coli catabolite activator protein
   2421..2513    -  CDS            lacI (fragment): lac repressor; lacI; The lac repressor binds to the lac operator to inhibit transcription in E. coli. This inhibition can be relieved by adding lactose or isopropyl-β-D-thiogalactopyranoside (IPTG).
   2696..3284    -  rep_origin     ori: high-copy-number ColE1/pMB1/pBR322/pUC origin of replication
   3455..4315    -  CDS            AmpR: β-lactamase; bla; confers resistance to ampicillin, carbenicillin, and related antibiotics
   4316..4420    -  promoter       AmpR promoter: bla
   4447..4497    +  misc_feature   bom (fragment): basis of mobility region from pBR322
   4525..340     -  rep_origin     f1 ori (across the origin) (sequence partly withheld): f1 bacteriophage origin of replication; arrow indicates direction of (+) strand synthesis
>Addgene plasmid #161979 | pGEMT-puroR-p2a-HA-halo | addgene full sequence | sequence record 321812 | Addgene NGS Result
GAGATAGGGT
[37 nt withheld, positions 11-47]
AAAGAACGTGGACTCCAACGTCAAAGG
[49 nt withheld, positions 75-123]
T
[91 nt withheld, positions 125-215]
G
[124 nt withheld, positions 217-340]
CCATTCGCCATTCAGGCTGCGCAACTGTTGGGAAGGGCGATCGGTGCGGGCCTCTTCGCTATTACGCCAG
CTGGCGAAAGGGGGATGTGCTGCAAGGCGATTAAGTTGGGTAACGCCAGGGTTTTCCCAGTCACGACGTT
GTAAAACGACGGCCAGTGAATTGTAATACGACTCACTATAGGGCGAATTGGGCCCGACGTCGCATGCTCC
CGGCCGCCATGGCCGCGGGATTATGGCCACCGAGTACAAGCCCACGGTGCGCCTCGCCACCCGCGACGAC
GTCCCCCGGGCCGTACGCACCCTCGCCGCCGCGTTCGCCGACTACCCCGCCACGCGCCACACCGTCGATC
CGGACCGCCACATCGAGCGGGTCACCGAGCTGCAAGAACTCTTCCTCACGCGCGTCGGGCTCGACATCGG
CAAGGTGTGGGTCGCGGACGACGGCGCCGCGGTGGCGGTCTGGACCACGCCGGAGAGCGTCGAAGCGGGG
GCGGTGTTCGCCGAGATCGGCCCGCGCATGGCCGAGTTGAGCGGTTCCCGGCTGGCCGCGCAGCAACAGA
TGGAAGGCCTCCTGGCGCCGCACCGGCCCAAGGAGCCCGCGTGGTTCCTGGCCACCGTCGGCGTCTCGCC
CGACCACCAGGGCAAGGGTCTGGGCAGCGCCGTCGTGCTCCCCGGAGTGGAGGCGGCCGAGCGCGCCGGG
GTGCCCGCCTTCCTGGAGACCTCCGCGCCCCGCAACCTCCCCTTCTACGAGCGGCTCGGCTTCACCGTCA
CCGCCGACGTCGAGGTGCCCGAAGGACCGCGCACCTGGTGCATGACCCGCAAGCCCGGTGCCGGAAGCGG
AGCTACTAACTTCAGCCTGCTGAAGCAGGCTGGAGACGTGGAGGAGAACCCTGGACCTAAGCTTTACCCA
TATGACGTGCCAGACTACGCCGAAATCGGTACTGGCTTTCCATTCGACCCCCATTATGTGGAAGTCCTGG
GCGAGCGCATGCACTACGTCGATGTTGGTCCGCGCGATGGCACCCCTGTGCTGTTCCTGCACGGTAACCC
GACCTCCTCCTACGTGTGGCGCAACATCATCCCGCATGTTGCACCGACCCATCGCTGCATTGCTCCAGAC
CTGATCGGTATGGGCAAATCCGACAAACCAGACCTGGGTTATTTCTTCGACGACCACGTCCGCTTCATGG
ATGCCTTCATCGAAGCCCTGGGTCTGGAAGAGGTCGTCCTGGTCATTCACGACTGGGGCTCCGCTCTGGG
TTTCCACTGGGCCAAGCGCAATCCAGAGCGCGTCAAAGGTATTGCATTTATGGAGTTCATCCGCCCTATC
CCGACCTGGGACGAATGGCCAGAATTTGCCCGCGAGACCTTCCAGGCCTTCCGCACCACCGACGTCGGCC
GCAAGCTGATCATCGATCAGAACGTTTTTATCGAGGGTACGCTGCCGATGGGTGTCGTCCGCCCGCTGAC
TGAAGTCGAGATGGACCATTACCGCGAGCCGTTCCTGAATCCTGTTGACCGCGAGCCACTGTGGCGCTTC
CCAAACGAGCTGCCAATCGCCGGTGAGCCAGCGAACATCGTCGCGCTGGTCGAAGAATACATGGACTGGC
TGCACCAGTCCCCTGTCCCGAAGCTGCTGTTCTGGGGCACCCCAGGCGTTCTGATCCCACCGGCCGAAGC
CGCTCGCCTGGCCAAAAGCCTGCCTAACTGCAAGGCTGTGGACATCGGCCCGGGTCTGAATCTGCTGCAA
GAAGACAACCCGGACCTGATCGGCAGCGAGATCGCGCGCTGGCTGTCTACTCTGGAGATTTCCGGAGGAG
GTGGGTCTGGAGGTGGAGGATCTAATCACTAGTGCGGCCGCCTGCAGGTCGACCATATGGGAGAGCTCCC
AACGCGTTGGATGCATAGCTTGAGTATTCTATAGTGTCACCTAAATAGCTTGGCGTAATCATGGTCATAG
CTGTTTCCTGTGTGAAATTGTTATCCGCTCACAATTCCACACAACATACGAGCCGGAAGCATAAAGTGTA
AAGCCTGGGGTGCCTAATGAGTGAGCTAACTCACATTAATTGCGTTGCGCTCACTGCCCGCTTTCCAGTC
GGGAAACCTGTCGTGCCAGCTGCATTAATGAATCGGCCAACGCGCGGGGAGAGGCGGTTTGCGTATTGGG
CGCTCTTCCGCTTCCTCGCTCACTGACTCGCTGCGCTCGGTCGTTCGGCTGCGGCGAGCGGTATCAGCTC
ACTCAAAGGCGGTAATACGGTTATCCACAGAATCAGGGGATAACGCAGGAAAGAACATGTGAGCAAAAGG
CCAGCAAAAGGCCAGGAACCGTAAAAAGGCCGCGTTGCTGGCGTTTTTCCATAGGCTCCGCCCCCCTGAC
GAGCATCACAAAAATCGACGCTCAAGTCAGAGGTGGCGAAACCCGACAGGACTATAAAGATACCAGGCGT
TTCCCCCTGGAAGCTCCCTCGTGCGCTCTCCTGTTCCGACCCTGCCGCTTACCGGATACCTGTCCGCCTT
TCTCCCTTCGGGAAGCGTGGCGCTTTCTCATAGCTCACGCTGTAGGTATCTCAGTTCGGTGTAGGTCGTT
CGCTCCAAGCTGGGCTGTGTGCACGAACCCCCCGTTCAGCCCGACCGCTGCGCCTTATCCGGTAACTATC
GTCTTGAGTCCAACCCGGTAAGACACGACTTATCGCCACTGGCAGCAGCCACTGGTAACAGGATTAGCAG
AGCGAGGTATGTAGGCGGTGCTACAGAGTTCTTGAAGTGGTGGCCTAACTACGGCTACACTAGAAGAACA
GTATTTGGTATCTGCGCTCTGCTGAAGCCAGTTACCTTCGGAAAAAGAGTTGGTAGCTCTTGATCCGGCA
AACAAACCACCGCTGGTAGCGGTGGTTTTTTTGTTTGCAAGCAGCAGATTACGCGCAGAAAAAAAGGATC
TCAAGAAGATCCTTTGATCTTTTCTACGGGGTCTGACGCTCAGTGGAACGAAAACTCACGTTAAGGGATT
TTGGTCATGAGATTATCAAAAAGGATCTTCACCTAGATCCTTTTAAATTAAAAATGAAGTTTTAAATCAA
TCTAAAGTATATATGAGTAAACTTGGTCTGACAGTTACCAATGCTTAATCAGTGAGGCACCTATCTCAGC
GATCTGTCTATTTCGTTCATCCATAGTTGCCTGACTCCCCGTCGTGTAGATAACTACGATACGGGAGGGC
TTACCATCTGGCCCCAGTGCTGCAATGATACCGCGAGACCCACGCTCACCGGCTCCAGATTTATCAGCAA
TAAACCAGCCAGCCGGAAGGGCCGAGCGCAGAAGTGGTCCTGCAACTTTATCCGCCTCCATCCAGTCTAT
TAATTGTTGCCGGGAAGCTAGAGTAAGTAGTTCGCCAGTTAATAGTTTGCGCAACGTTGTTGCCATTGCT
ACAGGCATCGTGGTGTCACGCTCGTCGTTTGGTATGGCTTCATTCAGCTCCGGTTCCCAACGATCAAGGC
GAGTTACATGATCCCCCATGTTGTGCAAAAAAGCGGTTAGCTCCTTCGGTCCTCCGATCGTTGTCAGAAG
TAAGTTGGCCGCAGTGTTATCACTCATGGTTATGGCAGCACTGCATAATTCTCTTACTGTCATGCCATCC
GTAAGATGCTTTTCTGTGACTGGTGAGTACTCAACCAAGTCATTCTGAGAATAGTGTATGCGGCGACCGA
GTTGCTCTTGCCCGGCGTCAATACGGGATAATACCGCGCCACATAGCAGAACTTTAAAAGTGCTCATCAT
TGGAAAACGTTCTTCGGGGCGAAAACTCTCAAGGATCTTACCGCTGTTGAGATCCAGTTCGATGTAACCC
ACTCGTGCACCCAACTGATCTTCAGCATCTTTTACTTTCACCAGCGTTTCTGGGTGAGCAAAAACAGGAA
GGCAAAATGCCGCAAAAAAGGGAATAAGGGCGACACGGAAATGTTGAATACTCATACTCTTCCTTTTTCA
ATATTATTGAAGCATTTATCAGGGTTATTGTCTCATGAGCGGATACATATTTGAATGTATTTAGAAAAAT
AAACAAATAGGGGTTCCGCGCACATTTCCCCGAAAAGTGCCACCTGATGCGGTGTGAAATACCGCACAGA
TGCGTAAGGAGAAAATACCGCATCAGGAAATTGTAAGCGTTAATATTTTGTTAAAATTCGCGTTAAATTT
TTGTTAAATCAGCTCATTTTTTAACCAATAGGCCGAAATCGGCAAAATCCCTTATAAATCAAAAGAATAG
ACC
