>Addgene plasmid #161979 | pGEMT-puroR-p2a-HA-halo | depositor partial sequence | sequence record 314178 | pGEMT-puroR-p2a-HA-halo sequence 1611 bps
ATGGCCACCGAGTACAAGCCCACGGTGCGCCTCGCCACCCGCGACGACGTCCCCCGGGCCGTACGCACCC
TCGCCGCCGCGTTCGCCGACTACCCCGCCACGCGCCACACCGTCGATCCGGACCGCCACATCGAGCGGGT
CACCGAGCTGCAAGAACTCTTCCTCACGCGCGTCGGGCTCGACATCGGCAAGGTGTGGGTCGCGGACGAC
GGCGCCGCGGTGGCGGTCTGGACCACGCCGGAGAGCGTCGAAGCGGGGGCGGTGTTCGCCGAGATCGGCC
CGCGCATGGCCGAGTTGAGCGGTTCCCGGCTGGCCGCGCAGCAACAGATGGAAGGCCTCCTGGCGCCGCA
CCGGCCCAAGGAGCCCGCGTGGTTCCTGGCCACCGTCGGCGTCTCGCCCGACCACCAGGGCAAGGGTCTG
GGCAGCGCCGTCGTGCTCCCCGGAGTGGAGGCGGCCGAGCGCGCCGGGGTGCCCGCCTTCCTGGAGACCT
CCGCGCCCCGCAACCTCCCCTTCTACGAGCGGCTCGGCTTCACCGTCACCGCCGACGTCGAGGTGCCCGA
AGGACCGCGCACCTGGTGCATGACCCGCAAGCCCGGTGCCGGAAGCGGAGCTACTAACTTCAGCCTGCTG
AAGCAGGCTGGAGACGTGGAGGAGAACCCTGGACCTAAGCTTTACCCATATGACGTGCCAGACTACGCCG
AAATCGGTACTGGCTTTCCATTCGACCCCCATTATGTGGAAGTCCTGGGCGAGCGCATGCACTACGTCGA
TGTTGGTCCGCGCGATGGCACCCCTGTGCTGTTCCTGCACGGTAACCCGACCTCCTCCTACGTGTGGCGC
AACATCATCCCGCATGTTGCACCGACCCATCGCTGCATTGCTCCAGACCTGATCGGTATGGGCAAATCCG
ACAAACCAGACCTGGGTTATTTCTTCGACGACCACGTCCGCTTCATGGATGCCTTCATCGAAGCCCTGGG
TCTGGAAGAGGTCGTCCTGGTCATTCACGACTGGGGCTCCGCTCTGGGTTTCCACTGGGCCAAGCGCAAT
CCAGAGCGCGTCAAAGGTATTGCATTTATGGAGTTCATCCGCCCTATCCCGACCTGGGACGAATGGCCAG
AATTTGCCCGCGAGACCTTCCAGGCCTTCCGCACCACCGACGTCGGCCGCAAGCTGATCATCGATCAGAA
CGTTTTTATCGAGGGTACGCTGCCGATGGGTGTCGTCCGCCCGCTGACTGAAGTCGAGATGGACCATTAC
CGCGAGCCGTTCCTGAATCCTGTTGACCGCGAGCCACTGTGGCGCTTCCCAAACGAGCTGCCAATCGCCG
GTGAGCCAGCGAACATCGTCGCGCTGGTCGAAGAATACATGGACTGGCTGCACCAGTCCCCTGTCCCGAA
GCTGCTGTTCTGGGGCACCCCAGGCGTTCTGATCCCACCGGCCGAAGCCGCTCGCCTGGCCAAAAGCCTG
CCTAACTGCAAGGCTGTGGACATCGGCCCGGGTCTGAATCTGCTGCAAGAAGACAACCCGGACCTGATCG
GCAGCGAGATCGCGCGCTGGCTGTCTACTCTGGAGATTTCCGGAGGAGGTGGGTCTGGAGGTGGAGGATC
T
